>Addgene plasmid #126643 | LbCas12a-DR-GC-swap-cr in pBCSK+ | addgene full sequence | sequence record 247955 | Addgene NGS Result
GTGGCACTTTTCGGGGAAATGTGCGCGGAACCCCTATTTGTTTATTTTTCTAAATACATTCAAATATGTA
TCCGCTCATGAGACAATAACCCTGATAAATGCTTCAATAATATTGAAAAAGGAAGAGTATGAGTATTCAA
CATTTCCGTGTCGCCCTTATTCCCTTTTTTGCGGCATTTTGCCTTCCTGTTTTTGCTCACCCAGAAACGC
TGGTGAAAGTAAAAGATGCTGAAGATCAGTTGGGTGCACGAGTGGGTTACATCGAACTGGATCTCAACAG
CGGTAAGATCCTTGAGAGTTTTCGCCCCGAAGAACGTTTTCCAATGATGAGCACTTTTAAAGTTCTGCTA
TGTGGCGCGGTATTATCCCGTATTGACGCCGGGCAAGAGCAACTCGGTCGCCGCATACACTATTCTCAGA
ATGACTTGGTTGAGTACTCACCAGTCACAGAAAAGCATCTTACGGATGGCATGACAGTAAGAGAATTATG
CAGTGCTGCCATAACCATGAGTGATAACACTGCGGCCAACTTACTTCTGACAACGATCGGAGGACCGAAG
GAGCTAACCGCTTTTTTGCACAACATGGGGGATCATGTAACTCGCCTTGATCGTTGGGAACCGGAGCTGA
ATGAAGCCATACCAAACGACGAGCGTGACACCACGATGCCTGTAGCAATGGCAACAACGTTGCGCAAACT
ATTAACTGGCGAACTACTTACTCTAGCTTCCCGGCAACAATTAATAGACTGGATGGAGGCGGATAAAGTT
GCAGGACCACTTCTGCGCTCGGCCCTTCCGGCTGGCTGGTTTATTGCTGATAAATCTGGAGCCGGTGAGC
GTGGGTCTCGCGGTATCATTGCAGCACTGGGGCCAGATGGTAAGCCCTCCCGTATCGTAGTTATCTACAC
GACGGGGAGTCAGGCAACTATGGATGAACGAAATAGACAGATCGCTGAGATAGGTGCCTCACTGATTAAG
CATTGGTAACTGTCAGACCAAGTTTACTCATATATACTTTAGATTGATTTAAAACTTCATTTTTAATTTA
AAAGGATCTAGGTGAAGATCCTTTTTGATAATCTCATGACCAAAATCCCTTAACGTGAGTTTTCGTTCCA
CTGAGCGTCAGACCCCGTAGAAAAGATCAAAGGATCTTCTTGAGATCCTTTTTTTCTGCGCGTAATCTGC
TGCTTGCAAACAAAAAAACCACCGCTACCAGCGGTGGTTTGTTTGCCGGATCAAGAGCTACCAACTCTTT
TTCCGAAGGTAACTGGCTTCAGCAGAGCGCAGATACCAAATACTGTTCTTCTAGTGTAGCCGTAGTTAGG
CCACCACTTCAAGAACTCTGTAGCACCGCCTACATACCTCGCTCTGCTAATCCTGTTACCAGTGGCTGCT
GCCAGTGGCGATAAGTCGTGTCTTACCGGGTTGGACTCAAGACGATAGTTACCGGATAAGGCGCAGCGGT
CGGGCTGAACGGGGGGTTCGTGCACACAGCCCAGCTTGGAGCGAACGACCTACACCGAACTGAGATACCT
ACAGCGTGAGCTATGAGAAAGCGCCACGCTTCCCGAAGGGAGAAAGGCGGACAGGTATCCGGTAAGCGGC
AGGGTCGGAACAGGAGAGCGCACGAGGGAGCTTCCAGGGGGAAACGCCTGGTATCTTTATAGTCCTGTCG
GGTTTCGCCACCTCTGACTTGAGCGTCGATTTTTGTGATGCTCGTCAGGGGGGCGGAGCCTATGGAAAAA
CGCCAGCAACGCGGCCTTTTTACGGTTCCTGGCCTTTTGCTGGCCTTTTGCTCACATGTTCTTTCCTGCG
TTATCCCCTGATTCTGTGGATAACCGTATTACCGCCTTTGAGTGAGCTGATACCGCTCGCCGCAGCCGAA
CGACCGAGCGCAGCGAGTCAGTGAGCGAGGAAGCGGAAGAGCGCCCAATACGCAAACCGCCTCTCCCCGC
GCGTTGGCCGATTCATTAATGCAGCTGGCACGACAGGTTTCCCGACTGGAAAGCGGGCAGTGAGCGCAAC
GCAATTAATGTGAGTTAGCTCACTCATTAGGCACCCCAGGCTTTACACTTTATGCTTCCGGCTCGTATGT
TGTGTGGAATTGTGAGCGGATAACAATTTCACACAGGAAACAGCTATGACCATGATTACGCCAAGCTCGA
AATTAACCCTCACTAAAGGGAACAAAAGCTGGAGCTCCACCGCGGTGGCGGCCGCTCTAGAACTAGTGGA
TCCCCCGGGCTGCAGGAATTCGATATCAAGCTTATCGATACCGTCGACGAGGGCCTATTTCCCATGATTC
CTTCATATTTGCATATACGATACAAGGCTGTTAGAGAGATAATTGGAATTAATTTGACTGTAAACACAAA
GATATTAGTACAAAATACGTGACGTAGAAAGTAATAATTTCTTGGGTAGTTTGCAGTTTTAAAATTATGT
TTTAAAATGGACTATCATATGCTTACCGTAACTTGAAAGTATTTCGATTTCTTGGCTTTATATATCTTGT
GGAAAGGACGAAACACCGTTTCAAAGATTAAATAATTCCCACTAAGTGTGGGTGTCTTCGAAGACTTTTT
TGTCGACCTCGAGGGGGGGCCCGGTACCCAATTCGCCCTATAGTGAGTCGTATTACAATTCACTGGCCGT
CGTTTTACAACGTCGTGACTGGGAAAACCCTGGCGTTACCCAACTTAATCGCCTTGCAGCACATCCCCCT
TTCGCCAGCTGGCGTAATAGCGAAGAGGCCCGCACCGATCGCCCTTCCCAACAGTTGCGCAGCCTGAATG
GCGAATGGG
[124 nt withheld, positions 2810-2933]
C
[91 nt withheld, positions 2935-3025]
A
[49 nt withheld, positions 3027-3075]
CCTTTGACGTTGGAGTCCACGTTCTTT
[37 nt withheld, positions 3103-3139]
ACCCTATCTCGGTCTATTCTTTTGATTTATAAGGGATTTTGCCGATTTCGGCCTATTGGTTAAAAAATGA
GCTGATTTAACAAAAATTTAACGCGAATTTTAACAAAATATTAACGCTTACAATTTAG
Features (pLannotate 1.2.2; 14 found; start..end, strand, type, name):
     24..128     +  promoter       AmpR promoter: bla
    129..989     +  CDS            AmpR: β-lactamase; bla; confers resistance to ampicillin, carbenicillin, and related antibiotics
   1160..1748    +  rep_origin     ori: high-copy-number ColE1/pMB1/pBR322/pUC origin of replication
   1931..2023    +  CDS            lacI (fragment): lac repressor; lacI; The lac repressor binds to the lac operator to inhibit transcription in E. coli. This inhibition can be relieved by adding lactose or isopropyl-β-D-thiogalactopyranoside (IPTG).
   2036..2057    +  protein_bind   CAP binding site: CAP binding activates transcription in the presence of cAMP. E. coli catabolite activator protein
   2072..2102    +  promoter       lac promoter: promoter for the E. coli lac operon
   2110..2126    +  protein_bind   lac operator: The lac repressor binds to the lac operator to inhibit transcription in E. coli. This inhibition can be relieved by adding lactose or isopropyl-β-D-thiogalactopyranoside (IPTG). lac repressor encoded by lacI
   2171..2189    +  promoter       T3 promoter: promoter for bacteriophage T3 RNA polymerase
   2202..2288    +  misc_feature   MCS (fragment): pBluescript multiple cloning site
   2289..2529    +  promoter       U6 promoter: RNA polymerase III promoter for human U6 snRNA
   2592..2618    +  misc_feature   MCS (fragment): pBluescript multiple cloning site
   2627..2645    -  promoter       T7 promoter: promoter for bacteriophage T7 RNA polymerase
   2648..2805    +  CDS            lacZα (fragment): LacZα fragment of β-galactosidase; lacZ fragment
   2810..3238    +  rep_origin     f1 ori (sequence partly withheld): f1 bacteriophage origin of replication; arrow indicates direction of (+) strand synthesis
