[The description below was written by a language model from this plasmid's Addgene catalogue record and pLannotate feature annotations shown in this document.]
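Description:
LbCas12a-DR-GC-swap-cr in pBCSK+ is a small (about 3.3 kb) high-copy cloning vector for expressing Cas12a guide RNAs in mammalian cells. It is built on a pBluescript-type phagemid backbone, listed as pBCSK+. It replicates in E. coli from a ColE1/pUC-type origin and also carries an f1 origin for single-stranded DNA production. Selection is by ampicillin, consistent with the annotated β-lactamase gene and its promoter. Backbone remnants include the lac promoter/operator region, a lacZα fragment, and T3 and T7 phage promoters flanking the interrupted multiple cloning site. The plasmid has no mammalian selection marker or origin, so it is suited to transient delivery.

The payload sits within the former polylinker. A human U6 RNA polymerase III promoter drives a 35 bp synthetic insert encoding the full-length direct repeat of the Lachnospiraceae bacterium Cas12a crRNA in a "GC swap" variant; the record does not spell out which positions of the repeat were altered. Because Cas12a crRNAs carry the repeat scaffold 5′ of the spacer, the guide sequence is added downstream of the repeat. According to the depositor's notes, BbsI digestion produces defined overhangs for ligating annealed oligonucleotides. These oligos must supply the last two bases of the constant region, then the targeting spacer, then extra thymidines to ensure robust Pol III termination. The BbsI sites used to install the repeat itself were destroyed during cloning.

The vector does not encode a nuclease, so the resulting guide plasmids would be co-delivered with a separate LbCas12a source. It was deposited with work on enhancing Cas12a genome editing in mammalian cells and zebrafish.
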