Addgene plasmid #126643: LbCas12a-DR-GC-swap-cr in pBCSK+
Purpose: Cloning vector LbCas12a-DR-GC-swap-crRNA for expression in mammalian cells
Depositing lab: Scot Wolfe. Depositing organization: University of Massachusetts, Worcester. Publication: Enhanced Cas12a editing in mammalian cells and zebrafish. Liu P, Luk K, Shin M, Idrizi F, Kwok S, Roscoe B, Mintzer E, Suresh S, Morrison K, Frazao JB, Bolukbasi MF, Ponnienselvan K, Luban J, Zhu LJ, Lawson ND, Wolfe SA. Nucleic Acids Res. 2019 Mar 20. pii: 5403491. doi: 10.1093/nar/gkz184. PubMed 30892626.
Backbone
  Vector backbone: pBCSK+
  Backbone size w/o insert (bp): 3232
  Total vector size (bp): 3267
  Vector type: Mammalian Expression, CRISPR
Growth in bacteria
  Bacterial resistance: Ampicillin, 100 μg/mL
  Growth temperature: 37°C
  Growth strain: DH5alpha
  Copy number: High Copy
Gene/Insert
  Gene/Insert name: LbCas12a Full Length Direct Repeat GC Swap crRNA
  Species: Synthetic
  Insert size (bp): 35
  Promoter: U6 Promoter
  Cloning method: Restriction Enzyme; 5′ cloning site BbsI (destroyed during cloning); 3′ cloning site BbsI (destroyed during cloning)
  Sequencing primers: 5′ U6; 3′ T3
Terms and licenses: Academic/Nonprofit Terms; Industry Terms: Not Available to Industry
Depositor comments: For cloning crRNA guide sequences into the GC swap frameworks: The top oligo should contain a GTGG overhang on its 5' end and the bottom oligo should contain AAAA overhang on its 5' end to match the overhangs that are produced by BbsI. In addition, for these constructs the guide oligos should encode the final two bases [GT] of the constant region of the crRNA prior to the spacer [targeting] sequence and then two additional Ts following the spacer sequence to ensure robust RNA Polymerase III termination.
How to cite: LbCas12a-DR-GC-swap-cr in pBCSK+ was a gift from Scot Wolfe (Addgene plasmid # 126643 ; http://n2t.net/addgene:126643 ; RRID:Addgene_126643)
